>Addgene plasmid #196676 | pAAV_SynP_DIO_tAKARα- T391A_WPRE | addgene full sequence | sequence record 384897 | Addgene NGS Result
ACATGTCCTGCAGGCAGCTGCGCGCTCGCTCGCTCACTGAGGCCGCCCGGGCGTCGGGCGACCTTTGGTC
GCCCGGCCTCAGTGAGCGAGCGAGCGCGCAGAGAGGGAGTGGCCAACTCCATCACTAGGGGTTCCTGCGG
CCGCACGCGTTAACTGCAGAGGGCCCTGCGTATGAGTGCAAGTGGGTTTTAGGACCAGGATGAGGCGGGG
TGGGGGTGCCTACCTGACGACCGACCCCGACCCACTGGACAAGCACCCAACCCCCATTCCCCAAATTGCG
CATCCCCTATCAGAGAGGGGGAGGGGAAACAGGATGCGGCGAGGCGCGTGCGCACTGCCAGCTTCAGCAC
CGCGGACAGTGCCTTCGCCCCCGCCTGGCGGCGCGCGCCACCGCCGCCTCAGCACTGAAGGCGCGCTGAC
GTCACTCGCCGGTCCCCCGCAAACTCCCCTTCCCGGCCACCTTGGTCGCGTCCGCGCCGCCGCCGGCCCA
GCCGGACCGCACCACGCGAGGCGCGAGATAGGGGGGCACGGGCGCGACCATCTGCGCTGCGGCGCCGGCG
ACTCAGCGCTGCCTCAGTCTGCGGTGGGCAGCGGAGGAGTCGTGTCGTGCCTGAGAGCGCGTCCGGAATA
ACTTCGTATAGGATACTTTATACGAAGTTATGCAGAATGGTAGCTGGATTGTAGCTGCTATTAGCAATAT
GAAACCTCTTAATAACTTCGTATAGCATACATTATACGAAGTTATGGCGCGCCAAGCTTACCGGTGGATC
CTTACAAGCCCTGCTTAGCGAGTGCAGCAGTGACATCCTCAGCCAAAGTGGCAAGCTGAGGAGATTCGAG
CAGGTTGATGCTTCCAGACGAGGAGACATTGCTGAGTCGTCGGGGTGATGCCACGCTGGATCTGCCTGGG
GACTGTGTAATGATCTCAGCCCCATGGTCCACACGGGCTTTAGCATGCTCTCTGAAGTTCAACTTTTGGC
TGTCAATCTTGACATTACCACCTCCAGGTACATGATGAGCATTATCAAGAGAACCAACTTTAGCTTGGGC
CTTTTCTTTGAAATCTAGTTTTACACTCTCAATTTTCACACGTCCGCCACCTGGCCTGTGGCGGATGTTC
TTCAGAGAGCCACATTTGGATGTCACATGGCTTAGGTCTATTTTCTTGGTAACAATTTGTACCTGCCCCC
CTTTAGGCTGGTATTTGATGTTGTCTGTTGATCCGATTTTGGATTTGACATTCTTCAGGTCTGGCAGTGG
TTGGTTAATAAGCCGAAGCTGCTTGGGAGTCGCAGGAGATTTTGGAGGAGTACGTATGATGGCGACCTTC
TTCTCACTCGGCACCAAGATGGCAGACTTGGGGGTTCCTGGGGTACCCTTGTACACTCCGGACTCGATGT
TGTGGCGGATCTTGAAGTTCACCTTGATGCCGTTCTTCTGCTTGTCGGCCATGATATAGACGTTGACGCT
GTTCCAGTTGTACTCCAGCTTGTGCCCCAGGATGTTGCCGTCCTCCTTGAAGTCGATGCCCTTCAGCTCG
ATGCGGTTCACCAGGGTGTCGCCCTCGAACTTCACCTCGGCGCGGGTCTTGTAGTTGCCGTCGTCCTTGA
AGAAGATGGTGCGCTCCTGGACGTAGCCTTCGGGCATGGCGGACTTGAAGAAGTCGTGCTGCTTCATGTG
GTCGGGGTAGCGGGCGAAGCACATCAGGCCGTAGCCGAAGGTGGTCACGAGGGTGGGCCAGGGCACGGGC
AGCTTGCCGGTGGTGCAGATGAGCTTCAGGGTCAGCTTGCCGTAGGTGGCATCGCCCTCGCCCTCGCCGG
ACACGCTGAACTTGTGGCCGTTTACGTCGCCGTCCAGCTCGACCAGGATGGGCACCACCCCGGTGAACAG
CTCCTCGCCCTTGCTCACCATTGAACCTCCAGTTCCACCCTTGTATAGCTCGTCCATGCCGAGAGTGATC
CCGGCGGCGGTCACTCTCTCCAGCAGGACCATGTGATCGCGCTTCTCGTTGGGGTCTTTGCTCAGGGCGG
ACTGGTAGCTCAGGTAGTGGTTGTCGGGCAGCAGCACGGGGCCGTCGCCGATGGGGGTGTTCTGCTGGTA
GTGGTCGGCGAGCTGCACGCTGCCCATGAGCTCGCTGCCGCCGGTGCCGCCGTCCACCAGGGCGGCGCGA
CGCAGGCCCTTGGTGCTGCCCTCGCCGCTGCCTGGCTTACCTGCAGAGCGATCAACTTTGTTCTGCTCGA
GGCACTGCTTAAATTTGTCGTTTATGAAAATGACCAGAGATAAAATATCTGATTCCACGCCTACACCAAC
GGTTATTTCATCACCTTGAGACAGTAACTGATTGCTGTTCTTCTCGACTTTTTGCCCATTTAACCAGGTC
CCATTAGTGGAAATGTCATTCAATAAAAGGTTACCGTCTTCTCCTAGTAGTATTTGGAAATGCTTATTTG
ACAGTCTTGAAATGTTTCCTAAATGATAGTCACAGGCTGGGTTTCTACCAAATGTCCAAACTTTCTTTAT
GGATCGTTTTTCCTTAAGCACTTGTGAAATATCAGCTGACAAATCTCGGATGGGAATTTGACCCGTGGTA
CAAATGACCCTGCACACAATGTTTTCGCCGATCTGTTCTTGAGAAAACTTATGCATGCGGGCGGCGGTCA
CGAACTCCAGCAGGACCATGTGATCGCGCTTCTCGTTGGGGTCTTTGCTCAGCTTGGACTGGGTGCTCAG
GTAGTGGTTGTCGGGCAGCAGCACGGGGCCGTCGCCGATGGGGGTGTTCTGCTGGTAGTGGTCGGCGAGC
TGCACGCTGCCGTCCTCGATGTTGTGGCGGATCTTGAAGTTCACCTTGATGCCGTTCTTCTGCTTGTCGG
CCATGATATAGACGTTGTGGCTGTTGTAGTTGTACTCCAGCTTGTGCCCCAGGATGTTGCCGTCCTCCTT
GAAGTCGATGCCCTTCAGCTCGATGCGGTTCACCAGGGTGTCGCCCTCGAACTTCACCTCGGCGCGGGTC
TTGTAGTTGCCGTCGTCCTTGAAGAAGATGGTGCGCTCCTGGACGTAGCCTTCGGGCATGGCGGACTTGA
AGAAGTCGTGCTGCTTCATGTGGTCGGGGTAGCGGCTGAAGCACTGCACGCCGTAGGTCAGGGTGGTCAC
GAGGGTGGGCCAGGGCACGGGCAGCTTGCCGGTGGTGCAGATGAACTTCAGGGTCAGCTTGCCGTAGGTG
GCATCGCCCTCGCCCTCGCCGGACACGCTGAACTTGTGGCCGTTTACGTCGCCGTCCAGCTCGACCAGGA
TGGGCACCACCCCGGTGAACAGCTCCTCGCCCTTGCTCACCATGGTGGCGACCGGTCTCGAGCCCGGGAA
TTCAATCGATAGAACCGAGGTGCGGTGGCTCTAGAGTCGACGCTAGCATAACTTCGTATAAAGTATCCTA
TACGAAGTTATTTGCCTTAACCCAGAAATTATCACTGTTATTCTTTAGAATGGTGCAAAGAATAACTTCG
TATAATGTATGCTATACGAAGTTATGAATTCGATATCAAGCTTATCGATAATCAACCTCTGGATTACAAA
ATTTGTGAAAGATTGACTGGTATTCTTAACTATGTTGCTCCTTTTACGCTATGTGGATACGCTGCTTTAA
TGCCTTTGTATCATGCTATTGCTTCCCGTATGGCTTTCATTTTCTCCTCCTTGTATAAATCCTGGTTGCT
GTCTCTTTATGAGGAGTTGTGGCCCGTTGTCAGGCAACGTGGCGTGGTGTGCACTGTGTTTGCTGACGCA
ACCCCCACTGGTTGGGGCATTGCCACCACCTGTCAGCTCCTTTCCGGGACTTTCGCTTTCCCCCTCCCTA
TTGCCACGGCGGAACTCATCGCCGCCTGCCTTGCCCGCTGCTGGACAGGGGCTCGGCTGTTGGGCACTGA
CAATTCCGTGGTGTTGTCGGGGAAATCATCGTCCTTTCCTTGGCTGCTCGCCTATGTTGCCACCTGGATT
CTGCGCGGGACGTCCTTCTGCTACGTCCCTTCGGCCCTCAATCCAGCGGACCTTCCTTCCCGCGGCCTGC
TGCCGGCTCTGCGGCCTCTTCCGCGTCTTCGCCTTCGCCCTCAGACGAGTCGGATCTCCCTTTGGGCCGC
CTCCCCGCATCGATACCGAGCGCTGCTCGAGAGATCTACGGGTGGCATCCCTGTGACCCCTCCCCAGTGC
CTCTCCTGGCCCTGGAAGTTGCCACTCCAGTGCCCACCAGCCTTGTCCTAATAAAATTAAGTTGCATCAT
TTTGTCTGACTAGGTGTCCTTCTATAATATTATGGGGTGGAGGGGGGTGGTATGGAGCAAGGGGCAAGTT
GGGAAGACAACCTGTAGGGCCTGCGGGGTCTATTGGGAACCAAGCTGGAGTGCAGTGGCACAATCTTGGC
TCACTGCAATCTCCGCCTCCTGGGTTCAAGCGATTCTCCTGCCTCAGCCTCCCGAGTTGTTGGGATTCCA
GGCATGCATGACCAGGCTCAGCTAATTTTTGTTTTTTTGGTAGAGACGGGGTTTCACCATATTGGCCAGG
CTGGTCTCCAACTCCTAATCTCAGGTGATCTACCCACCTTGGCCTCCCAAATTGCTGGGATTACAGGCGT
GAACCACTGCTCCCTTCCCTGTCCTTCTGATTTTGTAGGTAACCACGTGCGGACCGAGCGGCCGCAGGAA
CCCCTAGTGATGGAGTTGGCCACTCCCTCTCTGCGCGCTCGCTCGCTCACTGAGGCCGGGCGACCAAAGG
TCGCCCGACGCCCGGGCTTTGCCCGGGCGGCCTCAGTGAGCGAGCGAGCGCGCAGCTGCCTGCAGGGGCG
CCTGATGCGGTATTTTCTCCTTACGCATCTGTGCGGTATTTCACACCGCATA
[95 nt withheld, positions 4883-4977]
T
[46 nt withheld, positions 4979-5024]
C
[141 nt withheld, positions 5026-5166]
CCTTTGACGTTGGAGTCCACGTTCTTT
[37 nt withheld, positions 5194-5230]
ACTCTATCTCGGGCTATTCTTTTGATTTATAAGGGATTTTGCCGATTTCGGTCTATTGGTTAAAAAATGA
GCTGATTTAACAAAAATTTAACGCGAATTTTAACAAAATATTAACGTTTACAATTTTATGGTGCACTCTC
AGTACAATCTGCTCTGATGCCGCATAGTTAAGCCAGCCCCGACACCCGCCAACACCCGCTGACGCGCCCT
GACGGGCTTGTCTGCTCCCGGCATCCGCTTACAGACAAGCTGTGACCGTCTCCGGGAGCTGCATGTGTCA
GAGGTTTTCACCGTCATCACCGAAACGCGCGAGACGAAAGGGCCTCGTGATACGCCTATTTTTATAGGTT
AATGTCATGATAATAATGGTTTCTTAGACGTCAGGTGGCACTTTTCGGGGAAATGTGCGCGGAACCCCTA
TTTGTTTATTTTTCTAAATACATTCAAATATGTATCCGCTCATGAGACAATAACCCTGATAAATGCTTCA
ATAATATTGAAAAAGGAAGAGTATGAGTATTCAACATTTCCGTGTCGCCCTTATTCCCTTTTTTGCGGCA
TTTTGCCTTCCTGTTTTTGCTCACCCAGAAACGCTGGTGAAAGTAAAAGATGCTGAAGATCAGTTGGGTG
CACGAGTGGGTTACATCGAACTGGATCTCAACAGCGGTAAGATCCTTGAGAGTTTTCGCCCCGAAGAACG
TTTTCCAATGATGAGCACTTTTAAAGTTCTGCTATGTGGCGCGGTATTATCCCGTATTGACGCCGGGCAA
GAGCAACTCGGTCGCCGCATACACTATTCTCAGAATGACTTGGTTGAGTACTCACCAGTCACAGAAAAGC
ATCTTACGGATGGCATGACAGTAAGAGAATTATGCAGTGCTGCCATAACCATGAGTGATAACACTGCGGC
CAACTTACTTCTGACAACGATCGGAGGACCGAAGGAGCTAACCGCTTTTTTGCACAACATGGGGGATCAT
GTAACTCGCCTTGATCGTTGGGAACCGGAGCTGAATGAAGCCATACCAAACGACGAGCGTGACACCACGA
TGCCTGTAGCAATGGCAACAACGTTGCGCAAACTATTAACTGGCGAACTACTTACTCTAGCTTCCCGGCA
ACAATTAATAGACTGGATGGAGGCGGATAAAGTTGCAGGACCACTTCTGCGCTCGGCCCTTCCGGCTGGC
TGGTTTATTGCTGATAAATCTGGAGCCGGTGAGCGTGGGTCTCGCGGTATCATTGCAGCACTGGGGCCAG
ATGGTAAGCCCTCCCGTATCGTAGTTATCTACACGACGGGGAGTCAGGCAACTATGGATGAACGAAATAG
ACAGATCGCTGAGATAGGTGCCTCACTGATTAAGCATTGGTAACTGTCAGACCAAGTTTACTCATATATA
CTTTAGATTGATTTAAAACTTCATTTTTAATTTAAAAGGATCTAGGTGAAGATCCTTTTTGATAATCTCA
TGACCAAAATCCCTTAACGTGAGTTTTCGTTCCACTGAGCGTCAGACCCCGTAGAAAAGATCAAAGGATC
TTCTTGAGATCCTTTTTTTCTGCGCGTAATCTGCTGCTTGCAAACAAAAAAACCACCGCTACCAGCGGTG
GTTTGTTTGCCGGATCAAGAGCTACCAACTCTTTTTCCGAAGGTAACTGGCTTCAGCAGAGCGCAGATAC
CAAATACTGTTCTTCTAGTGTAGCCGTAGTTAGGCCACCACTTCAAGAACTCTGTAGCACCGCCTACATA
CCTCGCTCTGCTAATCCTGTTACCAGTGGCTGCTGCCAGTGGCGATAAGTCGTGTCTTACCGGGTTGGAC
TCAAGACGATAGTTACCGGATAAGGCGCAGCGGTCGGGCTGAACGGGGGGTTCGTGCACACAGCCCAGCT
TGGAGCGAACGACCTACACCGAACTGAGATACCTACAGCGTGAGCTATGAGAAAGCGCCACGCTTCCCGA
AGGGAGAAAGGCGGACAGGTATCCGGTAAGCGGCAGGGTCGGAACAGGAGAGCGCACGAGGGAGCTTCCA
GGGGGAAACGCCTGGTATCTTTATAGTCCTGTCGGGTTTCGCCACCTCTGACTTGAGCGTCGATTTTTGT
GATGCTCGTCAGGGGGGCGGAGCCTATGGAAAAACGCCAGCAACGCGGCCTTTTTACGGTTCCTGGCCTT
TTGCTGGCCTTTTGCTC
Features (pLannotate 1.2.2; 24 found; start..end, strand, type, name):
     18..45      +  repeat_region  AAV2 ITR (fragment): inverted terminal repeat of adeno-associated virus serotype 2 inverted
     74..101     +  repeat_region  AAV2 ITR (fragment): inverted terminal repeat of adeno-associated virus serotype 2 inverted
    175..620     +  promoter       hSyn promoter: human synapsin I promoter; confers neuron-specific expression (Kügler et al., 2003)
    628..661     +  protein_bind   lox2272: Cre-mediated recombination occurs in the 8-bp core sequence (GGATACTT). lox2272 sites are compatible with each other, but incompatible with loxP or loxN sites (Lee and Saito, 1988). Cre recombinase
    662..711     -  intron         β-globin intron (fragment): internally truncated intron from human β-globin
    712..745     +  protein_bind   loxP: Cre-mediated recombination occurs in the 8-bp core sequence (GCATACAT). Cre recombinase
    775..1374    -  CDS            MAPT (fragment): TAU_SPECI - Experimental evidence at protein level: Swiss-Prot protein existence level 1. Promotes microtubule assembly and stability, and might be involved in the establishment and maintenance of neuronal polarity. The C-terminus binds axonal microtubules while the N-terminus binds neural plasma membrane components, suggesting that tau functions as a linker protein between both. Axonal polarity is predetermined by tau localization (in the neuronal cell) in the domain of the cell body defined by the centrosome. The short isoforms allow plasticity of the cytoskeleton whereas the longer isoforms
   1393..2120    -  CDS            cp173Venus (fragment): circularly permuted form of the Venus yellow fluorescent protein (Nagai et al., 2004) efficient FRET acceptor for CFP
   2218..2640    -  CDS            RAD53 (fragment): RAD53_YEAST - Also known as MEC2, SAD1, SPK1. Experimental evidence at protein level: Swiss-Prot protein existence level 1. Controls S-phase checkpoint as well as G1 and G2 DNA damage checkpoints. Phosphorylates proteins on serine, threonine, and tyrosine. Prevents entry into anaphase and mitotic exit after DNA damage via regulation of the Polo kinase CDC5. Seems to be involved in the phosphorylation of RPH1. From Saccharomyces cerevisiae (strain ATCC 204508 / S288c) (Baker's yeast).
   2650..3327    -  CDS            (3-F)Tyr-EGFP: (3-F)Tyr-EGFP is a basic (constitutively fluorescent) green fluorescent protein published in 2004, derived from Aequorea victoria.
   3408..3441    -  protein_bind   lox2272: Cre-mediated recombination occurs in the 8-bp core sequence (GGATACTT). lox2272 sites are compatible with each other, but incompatible with loxP or loxN sites (Lee and Saito, 1988). Cre recombinase
   3442..3491    -  intron         β-globin intron (fragment): internally truncated intron from human β-globin
   3492..3525    -  protein_bind   loxP: Cre-mediated recombination occurs in the 8-bp core sequence (GCATACAT). Cre recombinase
   3526..3550    +  misc_feature   MCS (fragment): pBluescript multiple cloning site
   3550..4138    +  misc_feature   WPRE: woodchuck hepatitis virus posttranscriptional regulatory element
   4170..4646    +  polyA_signal   hGH poly(A) signal: human growth hormone polyadenylation signal
   4686..4826    +  repeat_region  AAV2 ITR: inverted terminal repeat of adeno-associated virus serotype 2 inverted
   4831..4882    -  misc_feature   bom (fragment): basis of mobility region from pBR322
   4901..5356    +  rep_origin     f1 ori (sequence partly withheld): f1 bacteriophage origin of replication; arrow indicates direction of (+) strand synthesis
   5357..5406    -  misc_feature   bom (fragment): basis of mobility region from pBR322
   5508..5543    -  CDS            rop (fragment): Rop protein, which maintains plasmids at low copy number; rop
   5638..5742    +  promoter       AmpR promoter: bla
   5743..6603    +  CDS            AmpR: β-lactamase; bla; confers resistance to ampicillin, carbenicillin, and related antibiotics
   6774..7362    +  rep_origin     ori: high-copy-number ColE1/pMB1/pBR322/pUC origin of replication
