[The description below was written by a language model from this plasmid's Addgene catalogue record and pLannotate feature annotations shown in this document.]
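Description:
pAAV_SynP_DIO_tAKARα-T391A_WPRE is a 7.4 kb AAV transfer plasmid for Cre-dependent, neuron-directed expression of a control version of the tAKARα protein kinase A activity sensor. The expression cassette lies between AAV2 inverted terminal repeats, which allow it to be packaged into recombinant AAV. The right ITR is annotated in full, while only short fragments of the left ITR were detected in the sequenced record. In bacteria the plasmid is maintained by a high-copy ColE1/pUC-type origin and selected with ampicillin through the β-lactamase gene. An f1 phage origin is also present in the backbone.

Expression is driven by the human synapsin I promoter, which restricts expression to neurons. Downstream, the roughly 2.6 kb synthetic insert sits in reverse orientation between oppositely oriented pairs of lox2272 and loxP sites, forming a DIO (double-floxed inverted orientation) cassette. Without Cre the coding sequence is antisense to the promoter and is not expressed. Cre recombination inverts it and locks it in the sense orientation, limiting expression to Cre-positive cells. A WPRE and the human growth hormone polyadenylation signal follow, enhancing transcript stability and processing.

The feature annotation shows the sensor as a fusion of an EGFP-type fluorescent protein, a segment matching yeast RAD53 (presumably a phosphopeptide-binding domain), a circularly permuted Venus-like protein, and a fragment of the microtubule-associated protein tau. The T391A substitution removes the sensor's phosphorylation site, so this construct likely serves as a phosphorylation-insensitive negative control alongside the functional sensor. This helps confirm that measured signals reflect PKA activity.
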