Addgene plasmid #196676: pAAV_SynP_DIO_tAKARα- T391A_WPRE
Purpose: AAV plasmid for mammalian Cre-dependent expression of the T391A mutant of tAKARα (abolished sensor phosphorylation site).
Depositing lab: Haining Zhong. Depositing organization: Oregon Health & Science University. Publication: Locomotion activates PKA through dopamine and adenosine in striatal neurons. Ma L, Day-Cooney J, Benavides OJ, Muniak MA, Qin M, Ding JB, Mao T, Zhong H. Nature. 2022 Nov;611(7937):762-768. doi: 10.1038/s41586-022-05407-4. Epub 2022 Nov 9. PubMed 36352228.
Backbone
  Vector backbone: pAAV w SynP, DIO cassette and WPRE
  Total vector size (bp): 7417
  Vector type: Mammalian Expression, AAV, Cre/Lox
Growth in bacteria
  Bacterial resistance: Ampicillin, 100 μg/mL
  Growth temperature: 30°C
  Growth strain: NEB Stable
  Copy number: High Copy
Gene/Insert
  Gene/Insert name: tAKARα-T391A
  Species: Synthetic
  Insert size (bp): 2562
Terms and licenses: Academic/Nonprofit Terms; Industry Terms: Not Available to Industry
How to cite: pAAV_SynP_DIO_tAKARα- T391A_WPRE was a gift from Haining Zhong (Addgene plasmid # 196676 ; http://n2t.net/addgene:196676 ; RRID:Addgene_196676)
